>Addgene plasmid #209224 | pcDNA3/HF-CDC50B | addgene full sequence | sequence record 412780 | Addgene NGS Result
GACGGATCGGGAGATCTCCCGATCCCCTATGGTGCACTCTCAGTACAATCTGCTCTGATGCCGCATAGTT
AAGCCAGTATCTGCTCCCTGCTTGTGTGTTGGAGGTCGCTGAGTAGTGCGCGAGCAAAATTTAAGCTACA
ACAAGGCAAGGCTTGACCGACAATTGCATGAAGAATCTGCTTAGGGTTAGGCGTTTTGCGCTGCTTCGCG
ATGTACGGGCCAGATATACGCGTTGACATTGATTATTGACTAGTTATTAATAGTAATCAATTACGGGGTC
ATTAGTTCATAGCCCATATATGGAGTTCCGCGTTACATAACTTACGGTAAATGGCCCGCCTGGCTGACCG
CCCAACGACCCCCGCCCATTGACGTCAATAATGACGTATGTTCCCATAGTAACGCCAATAGGGACTTTCC
ATTGACGTCAATGGGTGGAGTATTTACGGTAAACTGCCCACTTGGCAGTACATCAAGTGTATCATATGCC
AAGTACTGATGAATCCCCTAATGATTTTTATCAAAATCATTAAGTTAAGGTAGATACACATCTTGTCATA
TGATCAAATGGTTTCGCCAAAAATCAATAATCAGACAACAAAATGTGCGAACTCGATATTTTACACGACT
CTCTTTACCAATTCTGCCCCGAATTACACTTAAAACGACTCAACAGCTTAACGTTGGCTTGCCACGCCTT
ACTTGACTGTAAAACTCTCACTCTTACCGAACTTGGCCGTAACCTGCCAACCAAAGCGAGAACAAAACAT
AACATCAAACGAATCGACCGATTGTTAGGTAATCGTCACCTCCACAAAGAGCGACTCGCTGTATACCGTT
GGCATGCTAGCTTTATCTGTTCGGGCAATACGATGCCCATTGTACTTGTTGACTGGTCTGATATCCGTGA
GCAAAAACGGCTTATGGTATTGCGAGCTTCAGTCGCACTACACGGTCGTTCTGTTACTCTTTATGAGAAA
GCGTTCCCGCTTTCAGAGCAATGTTCAAAGAAAGCTCATGACCAATTTCTAGCCGACCTTGCGAGCATTC
TACCGAGTAACACCACACCGCTCATTGTCAGTGATGCTGGCTTTAAAGTGCCATGGTATAAATCCGTTGA
GAAGCTGGGTTGGTACTGGTTAAGTCGAGTAAGAGGAAAAGTACAATATGCAGACCTAGGAGCGGAAAAC
TGGAAACCTATCAGCAACTTACATGATATGTCATCTAGTCACTCAAAGACTTTAGGCTATAAGAGGCTGA
CTAAAAGCAATCCAATCTCATGCCAAATTCTATTGTATAAATCTCGCTCTAAAGGCCGAAAAAATCAGCG
CTCGACACGGACTCATTGTCACCACCCGTCACCTAAAATCTACTCAGCGTCGGCAAAGGAGCCATGGATT
CTAGCAACTAACTTACCTGTTGAAATTCGAACACCCAAACAACTTGTTAATATCTATTCGAAGCGAATGC
AGATTGAAGAAACCTTCCGAGACTTGAAAAGTCCTGCCTACGGACTAGGCCTACGCCATAGCCGAACGAG
CAGCTCAGAGCGTTTTGATATCATGCTGCTAATCGCCCTGATGCTTCAACTAACATGTTGGCTTGCGGGC
GTTCATGCTCAGAAACAAGGTTGGGACAAGCACTTCCAGGCTAACACAGTCAGAAATCGAAACGTACTCT
CAACAGTTCGCTTAGGCATGGAAGTTTTGCGGCATTCTGGCTACACAATAACAAGGGAAGACTTACTCGT
GGCTGCAACCCTACTAGCTCAAAATTTATTCACACATGGTTACGCTTTGGGGAAATTATGAGGGGATCTC
TCAGTGCCAAGTACGCCCCCTATTGACGTCAATGACGGTAAATGGCCCGCCTGGCATTATGCCCAGTACA
TGACCTTATGGGACTTTCCTACTTGGCAGTACATCTACGTATTAGTCATCGCTATTACCATGGTGATGCG
GTTTTGGCAGTACATCAATGGGCGTGGATAGCGGTTTGACTCACGGGGATTTCCAAGTCTCCACCCCATT
GACGTCAATGGGAGTTTGTTTTGGCACCAAAATCAACGGGACTTTCCAAAATGTCGTAACAACTCCGCCC
CATTGACGCAAATGGGCGGTAGGCGTGTACGGTGGGAGGTCTATATAAGCAGAGCTCTCTGGCTAACTAG
AGAACCCACTGCTTACTGGCTTATCGAAATTAATACGACTCACTATAGGGAGACCCAAGCTTACCATGCA
CCACCACCACCACCACGACTACAAGGACGACGATGACAAGCTTGGATCTGCCGCCATGACCTGGAGCGCC
ACGGCCCGGGGCGCCCACCAGCCCGACAACACCGCCTTCACTCAGCAGCGCCTCCCCGCCTGGCAGCCGC
TGCTGTCGGCCAGCATCGCGCTGCCGCTCTTCTTCTGCGCGGGCCTGGCCTTCATCGGCCTGGGCCTGGG
CCTCTACTACTCCTCCAACGGCATCAAGGAGCTGGAGTACGACTATACAGGCGACCCGGGCACCGGTAAC
TGCTCGGTGTGCGCCGCGGCTGGCCAGGGCCGGGCGCTGCCGCCCCCCTGCTCGTGCGCCTGGTACTTCT
CGCTGCCCGAGCTCTTCCAGGGCCCAGTGTACCTCTACTACGAGCTGACCAACTTCTACCAGAACAACCG
GCGCTACGGCGTGTCCCGCGACGACGCGCAGCTGAGCGGACTCCCCAGCGCGCTGCGCCACCCTGTCAAC
GAGTGCGCCCCCTACCAGCGCAGCGCGGCCGGCCTGCCCATCGCGCCCTGCGGCGCCATCGCCAACAGCC
TCTTCAACGACTCCTTCTCGCTTTGGCACCAGCGCCAGCCCGGCGGGCCCTACGTCGAGGTGCCGCTCGA
CCGCTCCGGCATCGCCTGGTGGACCGACTACCACGTCAAGTTCCGCAACCCGCCGCTGGTCAACGGCAGC
CTGGCGTTGGCCTTCCAGGGCACGGCGCCCCCGCCCAACTGGCGCCGGCCAGTCTACGAGCTCAGCCCCG
ACCCCAACAACACCGGCTTCATCAATCAGGACTTCGTGGTGTGGATGCGCACGGCGGCGCTGCCCACGTT
CCGCAAACTGTACGCGCGCATCCGCCAGGGCAACTACTCGGCCGGGCTGCCGCGGGGCGCCTACCGCGTC
AACATCACCTACAACTACCCGGTGCGCGCGTTCGGCGGCCACAAGCTCCTCATCTTCAGCAGCATCTCGT
GGATGGGTGGCAAGAACCCCTTCCTGGGCATCGCCTACCTGGTCGTCGGCTCCCTCTGCATCCTCACCGG
CTTTGTCATGCTGGTCGTCTACATTCGCTACCAGGACCAGGACGACGACGACGAGGAGTGAGCGGCCGCT
CGAGCATGCATCTAGAGGGCCCTATTCTATAGTGTCACCTAAATGCTAGAGCTCGCTGATCAGCCTCGAC
TGTGCCTTCTAGTTGCCAGCCATCTGTTGTTTGCCCCTCCCCCGTGCCTTCCTTGACCCTGGAAGGTGCC
ACTCCCACTGTCCTTTCCTAATAAAATGAGGAAATTGCATCGCATTGTCTGAGTAGGTGTCATTCTATTC
TGGGGGGTGGGGTGGGGCAGGACAGCAAGGGGGAGGATTGGGAAGACAATAGCAGGCATGCTGGGGATGC
GGTGGGCTCTATGGCTTCTGAGGCGGAAAGAACCAGCTGGGGCTCTAGGGGGTATCCCC
[124 nt withheld, positions 3700-3823]
C
[91 nt withheld, positions 3825-3915]
A
[49 nt withheld, positions 3917-3965]
CCTTTGACGTTGGAGTCCACGTTCTTT
[37 nt withheld, positions 3993-4029]
ACCCTATCTCGGTCTATTCTTTTGATTTATAAGGGATTTTGCCGATTTCGGCCTATTGGTTAAAAAATGA
GCTGATTTAACAAAAATTTAACGCGAATTAATTCTGTGGAATGTGTGTCAGTTAGGGTGTGGAAAGTCCC
CAGGCTCCCCAGCAGGCAGAAGTATGCAAAGCATGCATCTCAATTAGTCAGCAACCAGGTGTGGAAAGTC
CCCAGGCTCCCCAGCAGGCAGAAGTATGCAAAGCATGCATCTCAATTAGTCAGCAACCATAGTCCCGCCC
CTAACTCCGCCCATCCCGCCCCTAACTCCGCCCAGTTCCGCCCATTCTCCGCCCCATGGCTGACTAATTT
TTTTTATTTATGCAGAGGCCGAGGCCGCCTCTGCCTCTGAGCTATTCCAGAAGTAGTGAGGAGGCTTTTT
TGGAGGCCTAGGCTTTTGCAAAAAGCTCCCGGGAGCTTGTATATCCATTTTCGGATCTGATCAAGAGACA
GGATGAGGATCGTTTCGCATGATTGAACAAGATGGATTGCACGCAGGTTCTCCGGCCGCTTGGGTGGAGA
GGCTATTCGGCTATGACTGGGCACAACAGACAATCGGCTGCTCTGATGCCGCCGTGTTCCGGCTGTCAGC
GCAGGGGCGCCCGGTTCTTTTTGTCAAGACCGACCTGTCCGGTGCCCTGAATGAACTGCAGGACGAGGCA
GCGCGGCTATCGTGGCTGGCCACGACGGGCGTTCCTTGCGCAGCTGTGCTCGACGTTGTCACTGAAGCGG
GAAGGGACTGGCTGCTATTGGGCGAAGTGCCGGGGCAGGATCTCCTGTCATCTCACCTTGCTCCTGCCGA
GAAAGTATCCATCATGGCTGATGCAATGCGGCGGCTGCATACGCTTGATCCGGCTACCTGCCCATTCGAC
CACCAAGCGAAACATCGCATCGAGCGAGCACGTACTCGGATGGAAGCCGGTCTTGTCGATCAGGATGATC
TGGACGAAGAGCATCAGGGGCTCGCGCCAGCCGAACTGTTCGCCAGGCTCAAGGCGCGCATGCCCGACGG
CGAGGATCTCGTCGTGACCCATGGCGATGCCTGCTTGCCGAATATCATGGTGGAAAATGGCCGCTTTTCT
GGATTCATCGACTGTGGCCGGCTGGGTGTGGCGGACCGCTATCAGGACATAGCGTTGGCTACCCGTGATA
TTGCTGAAGAGCTTGGCGGCGAATGGGCTGACCGCTTCCTCGTGCTTTACGGTATCGCCGCTCCCGATTC
GCAGCGCATCGCCTTCTATCGCCTTCTTGACGAGTTCTTCTGAGCGGGACTCTGGGGTTCGAAATGACCG
ACCAAGCGACGCCCAACCTGCCATCACGAGATTTCGATTCCACCGCCGCCTTCTATGAAAGGTTGGGCTT
CGGAATCGTTTTCCGGGACGCCGGCTGGATGATCCTCCAGCGCGGGGATCTCATGCTGGAGTTCTTCGCC
CACCCCAACTTGTTTATTGCAGCTTATAATGGTTACAAATAAAGCAATAGCATCACAAATTTCACAAATA
AAGCATTTTTTTCACTGCATTCTAGTTGTGGTTTGTCCAAACTCATCAATGTATCTTATCATGTCTGTAT
ACCGTCGACCTCTAGCTAGAGCTTGGCGTAATCATGGTCATAGCTGTTTCCTGTGTGAAATTGTTATCCG
CTCACAATTCCACACAACATACGAGCCGGAAGCATAAAGTGTAAAGCCTGGGGTGCCTAATGAGTGAGCT
AACTCACATTAATTGCGTTGCGCTCACTGCCCGCTTTCCAGTCGGGAAACCTGTCGTGCCAGCTGCATTA
ATGAATCGGCCAACGCGCGGGGAGAGGCGGTTTGCGTATTGGGCGCTCTTCCGCTTCCTCGCTCACTGAC
TCGCTGCGCTCGGTCGTTCGGCTGCGGCGAGCGGTATCAGCTCACTCAAAGGCGGTAATACGGTTATCCA
CAGAATCAGGGGATAACGCAGGAAAGAACATGTGAGCAAAAGGCCAGCAAAAGGCCAGGAACCGTAAAAA
GGCCGCGTTGCTGGCGTTTTTCCATAGGCTCCGCCCCCCTGACGAGCATCACAAAAATCGACGCTCAAGT
CAGAGGTGGCGAAACCCGACAGGACTATAAAGATACCAGGCGTTTCCCCCTGGAAGCTCCCTCGTGCGCT
CTCCTGTTCCGACCCTGCCGCTTACCGGATACCTGTCCGCCTTTCTCCCTTCGGGAAGCGTGGCGCTTTC
TCATAGCTCACGCTGTAGGTATCTCAGTTCGGTGTAGGTCGTTCGCTCCAAGCTGGGCTGTGTGCACGAA
CCCCCCGTTCAGCCCGACCGCTGCGCCTTATCCGGTAACTATCGTCTTGAGTCCAACCCGGTAAGACACG
ACTTATCGCCACTGGCAGCAGCCACTGGTAACAGGATTAGCAGAGCGAGGTATGTAGGCGGTGCTACAGA
GTTCTTGAAGTGGTGGCCTAACTACGGCTACACTAGAAGAACAGTATTTGGTATCTGCGCTCTGCTGAAG
CCAGTTACCTTCGGAAAAAGAGTTGGTAGCTCTTGATCCGGCAAACAAACCACCGCTGGTAGCGGTGGTT
TTTTTGTTTGCAAGCAGCAGATTACGCGCAGAAAAAAAGGATCTCAAGAAGATCCTTTGATCTTTTCTAC
GGGGTCTGACGCTCAGTGGAACGAAAACTCACGTTAAGGGATTTTGGTCATGAGATTATCAAAAAGGATC
TTCACCTAGATCCTTTTAAATTAAAAATGAAGTTTTAAATCAATCTAAAGTATATATGAGTAAACTTGGT
CTGACAGTTACCAATGCTTAATCAGTGAGGCACCTATCTCAGCGATCTGTCTATTTCGTTCATCCATAGT
TGCCTGACTCCCCGTCGTGTAGATAACTACGATACGGGAGGGCTTACCATCTGGCCCCAGTGCTGCAATG
ATACCGCGAGACCCACGCTCACCGGCTCCAGATTTATCAGCAATAAACCAGCCAGCCGGAAGGGCCGAGC
GCAGAAGTGGTCCTGCAACTTTATCCGCCTCCATCCAGTCTATTAATTGTTGCCGGGAAGCTAGAGTAAG
TAGTTCGCCAGTTAATAGTTTGCGCAACGTTGTTGCCATTGCTACAGGCATCGTGGTGTCACGCTCGTCG
TTTGGTATGGCTTCATTCAGCTCCGGTTCCCAACGATCAAGGCGAGTTACATGATCCCCCATGTTGTGCA
AAAAAGCGGTTAGCTCCTTCGGTCCTCCGATCGTTGTCAGAAGTAAGTTGGCCGCAGTGTTATCACTCAT
GGTTATGGCAGCACTGCATAATTCTCTTACTGTCATGCCATCCGTAAGATGCTTTTCTGTGACTGGTGAG
TACTCAACCAAGTCATTCTGAGAATAGTGTATGCGGCGACCGAGTTGCTCTTGCCCGGCGTCAATACGGG
ATAATACCGCGCCACATAGCAGAACTTTAAAAGTGCTCATCATTGGAAAACGTTCTTCGGGGCGAAAACT
CTCAAGGATCTTACCGCTGTTGAGATCCAGTTCGATGTAACCCACTCGTGCACCCAACTGATCTTCAGCA
TCTTTTACTTTCACCAGCGTTTCTGGGTGAGCAAAAACAGGAAGGCAAAATGCCGCAAAAAAGGGAATAA
GGGCGACACGGAAATGTTGAATACTCATACTCTTCCTTTTTCAATATTATTGAAGCATTTATCAGGGTTA
TTGTCTCATGAGCGGATACATATTTGAATGTATTTAGAAAAATAAACAAATAGGGGTTCCGCGCACATTT
CCCCGAAAAGTGCCACCTGACGTC
Features (pLannotate 1.2.2; 25 found; start..end, strand, type, name):
     28..80      -  misc_feature   bom (fragment): basis of mobility region from pBR322
    235..496     +  enhancer       CMV enhancer (fragment): human cytomegalovirus immediate early enhancer
    540..609     -  ncRNA          RNA-OUT: Accession: RF00240 - RNA-OUT
   1825..1952    +  enhancer       CMV enhancer (fragment): human cytomegalovirus immediate early enhancer; contains an 18-bp deletion relative to the standard CMV enhancer
   1953..2156    +  promoter       CMV promoter: human cytomegalovirus (CMV) immediate early promoter
   2152..2185    +  LTR            5' LTR (truncated) (fragment): truncated 5' long terminal repeat (LTR) from HIV-1
   2201..2219    +  promoter       T7 promoter: promoter for bacteriophage T7 RNA polymerase
   2239..2256    +  CDS            9xHis (fragment): 9xHis affinity tag
   2260..2280    +  CDS            FLAG (fragment): FLAG® epitope tag, followed by an enterokinase cleavage site
   2296..3348    +  CDS            TMEM30B: CC50B_HUMAN - Also known as CDC50B. Experimental evidence at protein level: Swiss-Prot protein existence level 1. Accessory component of a P4-ATPase flippase complex which catalyzes the hydrolysis of ATP coupled to the transport of aminophospholipids from the outer to the inner leaflet of various membranes and ensures the maintenance of asymmetric distribution of phospholipids. Phospholipid translocation seems also to be implicated in vesicle formation and in uptake of lipid signaling molecules. The beta subunit may assist in binding of the phospholipid substrate (Probable). Can mediate the ex
   3386..3404    -  promoter       SP6 promoter: promoter for bacteriophage SP6 RNA polymerase
   3430..3654    +  polyA_signal   bGH poly(A) signal: bovine growth hormone polyadenylation signal
   3658..3679    +  promoter       SV40 promoter (fragment): SV40 enhancer and early promoter
   3700..4128    +  rep_origin     f1 ori (sequence partly withheld): f1 bacteriophage origin of replication; arrow indicates direction of (+) strand synthesis
   4142..4471    +  promoter       SV40 promoter: SV40 enhancer and early promoter
   4538..5329    +  CDS            neo: KKA2_KLEPN - Also known as kan, nptII. Experimental evidence at protein level: Swiss-Prot protein existence level 1. Resistance to kanamycin, neomycin, paromomycin, ribostamycin, butirosin and gentamicin B. From Klebsiella pneumoniae.
   5353..5511    +  CDS            ble (fragment): BLE_KLEPN - Experimental evidence at protein level: Swiss-Prot protein existence level 1. Binding protein with a strong affinity to the bleomycin family of antibiotics. Binds to CL990; an antimitotic-antibiotic compound. From Klebsiella pneumoniae.
   5506..5627    +  polyA_signal   SV40 poly(A) signal: SV40 polyadenylation signal
   5700..5716    -  protein_bind   lac operator: The lac repressor binds to the lac operator to inhibit transcription in E. coli. This inhibition can be relieved by adding lactose or isopropyl-β-D-thiogalactopyranoside (IPTG). lac repressor encoded by lacI
   5724..5754    -  promoter       lac promoter: promoter for the E. coli lac operon
   5769..5790    -  protein_bind   CAP binding site: CAP binding activates transcription in the presence of cAMP. E. coli catabolite activator protein
   5803..5895    -  CDS            lacI (fragment): lac repressor; lacI; The lac repressor binds to the lac operator to inhibit transcription in E. coli. This inhibition can be relieved by adding lactose or isopropyl-β-D-thiogalactopyranoside (IPTG).
   6078..6666    -  rep_origin     ori: high-copy-number ColE1/pMB1/pBR322/pUC origin of replication
   6837..7697    -  CDS            AmpR: β-lactamase; bla; confers resistance to ampicillin, carbenicillin, and related antibiotics
   7698..7802    -  promoter       AmpR promoter: bla
