[The description below was written by a language model from this plasmid's Addgene catalogue record and pLannotate feature annotations shown in this document.]
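Description:
pcDNA3/HF-CDC50B is a mammalian expression plasmid built on the pcDNA3 backbone that carries human CDC50B (gene symbol TMEM30B), inserted by Gateway cloning. It is maintained in E. coli as a high-copy plasmid through a ColE1/pUC-type origin and selected with ampicillin via the β-lactamase gene. An f1 origin is also present, and a neomycin phosphotransferase cassette flanked by the SV40 early promoter and SV40 polyadenylation signal allows G418 selection of stably transfected mammalian cells.

The CDC50B coding sequence sits downstream of the human CMV immediate-early enhancer/promoter and is terminated by the bovine growth hormone polyadenylation signal. T7 and SP6 promoters flank the insert, as is standard for pcDNA3, and can serve for in vitro transcription or as sequencing primer sites. The catalogue entry lists an HA tag at the C terminus of the insert, but the feature table instead shows short His-tag and FLAG fragments immediately upstream of the open reading frame and annotates no HA epitope. This fits the "HF" in the plasmid name better if it denotes an N-terminal tag pair, though the record does not define the abbreviation and the tag configuration should be checked against the sequence. The annotation also shows a split CMV enhancer with an intervening RNA-OUT match, which the record does not explain.

CDC50B is annotated as an accessory (beta) subunit of P4-ATPase phospholipid flippase complexes, which move aminophospholipids between membrane leaflets to maintain lipid asymmetry. The construct is intended for expressing epitope-tagged CDC50B in mammalian cells, for example to examine its localisation and its association with P4-ATPases.
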