Addgene plasmid #209224: pcDNA3/HF-CDC50B
Purpose: Mammalian expression of CDC50B
Depositing lab: Hye-Won Shin. Depositing organization: Kyoto University, Graduate School of Pharmaceutical Sciences. Publication: ATP9B, a P4-ATPase (a putative aminophospholipid translocase), localizes to the trans-Golgi network in a CDC50 protein-independent manner. Takatsu H, Baba K, Shima T, Umino H, Kato U, Umeda M, Nakayama K, Shin HW. J Biol Chem. 2011 Nov 4;286(44):38159-38167. doi: 10.1074/jbc.M111.281006. Epub 2011 Sep 13. PubMed 21914794.
Backbone
  Vector backbone: pcDNA3
  Vector type: Mammalian Expression
Growth in bacteria
  Bacterial resistance: Ampicillin, 100 μg/mL
  Growth temperature: 37°C
  Growth strain: DH5alpha
  Copy number: High Copy
Gene/Insert
  Gene/Insert name: CDC50B
  Species: H. sapiens (human)
  Entrez Gene: TMEM30B (a.k.a. CDC50B)
  Tag / fusion protein: HA (C terminal on insert)
  Cloning method: Gateway Cloning
Terms and licenses: Academic/Nonprofit Terms; Industry Terms: Not Available to Industry
How to cite: pcDNA3/HF-CDC50B was a gift from Hye-Won Shin (Addgene plasmid # 209224 ; http://n2t.net/addgene:209224 ; RRID:Addgene_209224)
